>Addgene plasmid #129795 | ORF18(G130A)-3xFLAG pCDNA4 | addgene full sequence | sequence record 257113 | Addgene NGS Result
GACGGATCGGGAGATCTCCCGATCCCCTATGGTGCACTCTCAGTACAATCTGCTCTGATGCCGCATAGTT
AAGCCAGTATCTGCTCCCTGCTTGTGTGTTGGAGGTCGCTGAGTAGTGCGCGAGCAAAATTTAAGCTACA
ACAAGGCAAGGCTTGACCGACAATTGCATGAAGAATCTGCTTAGGGTTAGGCGTTTTGCGCTGCTTCGCG
ATGTACGGGCCAGATATACGCGTTGACATTGATTATTGACTAGTTATTAATAGTAATCAATTACGGGGTC
ATTAGTTCATAGCCCATATATGGAGTTCCGCGTTACATAACTTACGGTAAATGGCCCGCCTGGCTGACCG
CCCAACGACCCCCGCCCATTGACGTCAATAATGACGTATGTTCCCATAGTAACGCCAATAGGGACTTTCC
ATTGACGTCAATGGGTGGAGTATTTACGGTAAACTGCCCACTTGGCAGTACATCAAGTGTATCATATGCC
AAGTACGCCCCCTATTGACGTCAATGACGGTAAATGGCCCGCCTGGCATTATGCCCAGTACATGACCTTA
TGGGACTTTCCTACTTGGCAGTACATCTACGTATTAGTCATCGCTATTACCATGGTGATGCGGTTTTGGC
AGTACATCAATGGGCGTGGATAGCGGTTTGACTCACGGGGATTTCCAAGTCTCCACCCCATTGACGTCAA
TGGGAGTTTGTTTTGGCACCAAAATCAACGGGACTTTCCAAAATGTCGTAACAACTCCGCCCCATTGACG
CAAATGGGCGGTAGGCGTGTACGGTGGGAGGTCTATATAAGCAGAGCTCTCCCTATCAGTGATAGAGATC
TCCCTATCAGTGATAGAGATCGTCGACGAGCTCGTTTAGTGAACCGTCAGATCGCCTGGAGACGCCATCC
ACGCTGTTTTGACCTCCATAGAAGACACCGGGACCGATCCAGCCTCCGGACTCTAGCGTTTAAACTTAAG
CTTGGTACCGAGCTCGGATCCACTAGTCCAGTGTGGTGGAATTCTGCAGATATGCTCGGAAAATACGTGT
GTGAGACCGAGCCGCTGAGCCCGGGGCTTAGGAGGCTCATGTGGCGCTTTTTGCAAAATAAGAATTTAAA
TACATTCCACGCCCAAGAGCTGCGTTTTATTCATTTGGTTCTCTGCAGGATGTACAATTTCGGTCTAAAT
GTGTACCTGTTAAGGGAGGCTACTGCCAATGCCGGGACCTACGACGAGGTGGTCCTGGGACGCAAGGTTC
CTGCGGAGGTGTGGAAGCTCGTGTACGATGGGCTCGAGGAGATGGGCGTGTCAAGTGAGATGCTGCTGTG
TGAGGCATACCGGGACAGCCTCTGGATGCACTTGAACGATAAGGTGGGGCTCTTGAGGGGCCTGGCGAAT
TATCTGTTTCACCGGCTAGCGGTCACCCACGACGTTCGCATCGCCCCGGAAAACCTGGTGGACGGAAACT
TTTTGTTTAATCTGGGAAGTGTGCTCCCCTGCAGGCTGCTCCTTGCGGCGGGCTACTGCCTCGCCTTTTG
GGGCAGCGATGAACACGAACGCTGGGTGCGCTTCTTCGCCCAGAAGCTTTTCATTTGCTACCTGATAGTC
TCCGGGCGTCTTATGACACAGAGGTCTCTGCTAGTTTGGGCCAGCGAAACGGGCTATCCCGGTCCGGTGG
AGGCAGTCTGTCGCGACATCCGCTCCATGTACGGCATACGAACGTATGCGGTCTCGGGTTATCTTCCGGC
TCCGTCCGAAGCGCAGCTGGCCTACCTTGGTGCGTTTAACAACAACGCGGTTTCAGATCCAGCACAGTGG
CGGCCGCTCGAGGGAGGCGGTGGAGCCGACTACAAGGACCACGACGGCGACTACAAGGACCACGACATCG
ACTACAAGGACGACGACGACAAGGGGCCCGTTTAAACCCGCTGATCAGCCTCGACTGTGCCTTCTAGTTG
CCAGCCATCTGTTGTTTGCCCCTCCCCCGTGCCTTCCTTGACCCTGGAAGGTGCCACTCCCACTGTCCTT
TCCTAATAAAATGAGGAAATTGCATCGCATTGTCTGAGTAGGTGTCATTCTATTCTGGGGGGTGGGGTGG
GGCAGGACAGCAAGGGGGAGGATTGGGAAGACAATAGCAGGCATGCTGGGGATGCGGTGGGCTCTATGGC
TTCTGAGGCGGAAAGAACCAGCTGGGGCTCTAGGGGGTATCCCC
[124 nt withheld, positions 2215-2338]
C
[91 nt withheld, positions 2340-2430]
A
[49 nt withheld, positions 2432-2480]
CCTTTGACGTTGGAGTCCACGTTCTTT
[37 nt withheld, positions 2508-2544]
ACCCTATCTCGGTCTATTCTTTTGATTTATAAGGGATTTTGCCGATTTCGGCCTATTGGTTAAAAAATGA
GCTGATTTAACAAAAATTTAACGCGAATTAATTCTGTGGAATGTGTGTCAGTTAGGGTGTGGAAAGTCCC
CAGGCTCCCCAGCAGGCAGAAGTATGCAAAGCATGCATCTCAATTAGTCAGCAACCAGGTGTGGAAAGTC
CCCAGGCTCCCCAGCAGGCAGAAGTATGCAAAGCATGCATCTCAATTAGTCAGCAACCATAGTCCCGCCC
CTAACTCCGCCCATCCCGCCCCTAACTCCGCCCAGTTCCGCCCATTCTCCGCCCCATGGCTGACTAATTT
TTTTTATTTATGCAGAGGCCGAGGCCGCCTCTGCCTCTGAGCTATTCCAGAAGTAGTGAGGAGGCTTTTT
TGGAGGCCTAGGCTTTTGCAAAAAGCTCCCGGGAGCTTGTATATCCATTTTCGGATCTGATCAGCACGTG
TTGACAATTAATCATCGGCATAGTATATCGGCATAGTATAATACGACAAGGTGAGGAACTAAACCATGGC
CAAGTTGACCAGTGCCGTTCCGGTGCTCACCGCGCGCGACGTCGCCGGAGCGGTCGAGTTCTGGACCGAC
CGGCTCGGGTTCTCCCGGGACTTCGTGGAGGACGACTTCGCCGGTGTGGTCCGGGACGACGTGACCCTGT
TCATCAGCGCGGTCCAGGACCAGGTGGTGCCGGACAACACCCTGGCCTGGGTGTGGGTGCGCGGCCTGGA
CGAGCTGTACGCCGAGTGGTCGGAGGTCGTGTCCACGAACTTCCGGGACGCCTCCGGGCCGGCCATGACC
GAGATCGGCGAGCAGCCGTGGGGGCGGGAGTTCGCCCTGCGCGACCCGGCCGGCAACTGCGTGCACTTCG
TGGCCGAGGAGCAGGACTGACACGTGCTACGAGATTTCGATTCCACCGCCGCCTTCTATGAAAGGTTGGG
CTTCGGAATCGTTTTCCGGGACGCCGGCTGGATGATCCTCCAGCGCGGGGATCTCATGCTGGAGTTCTTC
GCCCACCCCAACTTGTTTATTGCAGCTTATAATGGTTACAAATAAAGCAATAGCATCACAAATTTCACAA
ATAAAGCATTTTTTTCACTGCATTCTAGTTGTGGTTTGTCCAAACTCATCAATGTATCTTATCATGTCTG
TATACCGTCGACCTCTAGCTAGAGCTTGGCGTAATCATGGTCATAGCTGTTTCCTGTGTGAAATTGTTAT
CCGCTCACAATTCCACACAACATACGAGCCGGAAGCATAAAGTGTAAAGCCTGGGGTGCCTAATGAGTGA
GCTAACTCACATTAATTGCGTTGCGCTCACTGCCCGCTTTCCAGTCGGGAAACCTGTCGTGCCAGCTGCA
TTAATGAATCGGCCAACGCGCGGGGAGAGGCGGTTTGCGTATTGGGCGCTCTTCCGCTTCCTCGCTCACT
GACTCGCTGCGCTCGGTCGTTCGGCTGCGGCGAGCGGTATCAGCTCACTCAAAGGCGGTAATACGGTTAT
CCACAGAATCAGGGGATAACGCAGGAAAGAACATGTGAGCAAAAGGCCAGCAAAAGGCCAGGAACCGTAA
AAAGGCCGCGTTGCTGGCGTTTTTCCATAGGCTCCGCCCCCCTGACGAGCATCACAAAAATCGACGCTCA
AGTCAGAGGTGGCGAAACCCGACAGGACTATAAAGATACCAGGCGTTTCCCCCTGGAAGCTCCCTCGTGC
GCTCTCCTGTTCCGACCCTGCCGCTTACCGGATACCTGTCCGCCTTTCTCCCTTCGGGAAGCGTGGCGCT
TTCTCATAGCTCACGCTGTAGGTATCTCAGTTCGGTGTAGGTCGTTCGCTCCAAGCTGGGCTGTGTGCAC
GAACCCCCCGTTCAGCCCGACCGCTGCGCCTTATCCGGTAACTATCGTCTTGAGTCCAACCCGGTAAGAC
ACGACTTATCGCCACTGGCAGCAGCCACTGGTAACAGGATTAGCAGAGCGAGGTATGTAGGCGGTGCTAC
AGAGTTCTTGAAGTGGTGGCCTAACTACGGCTACACTAGAAGAACAGTATTTGGTATCTGCGCTCTGCTG
AAGCCAGTTACCTTCGGAAAAAGAGTTGGTAGCTCTTGATCCGGCAAACAAACCACCGCTGGTAGCGGTG
GTTTTTTTGTTTGCAAGCAGCAGATTACGCGCAGAAAAAAAGGATCTCAAGAAGATCCTTTGATCTTTTC
TACGGGGTCTGACGCTCAGTGGAACGAAAACTCACGTTAAGGGATTTTGGTCATGAGATTATCAAAAAGG
ATCTTCACCTAGATCCTTTTAAATTAAAAATGAAGTTTTAAATCAATCTAAAGTATATATGAGTAAACTT
GGTCTGACAGTTACCAATGCTTAATCAGTGAGGCACCTATCTCAGCGATCTGTCTATTTCGTTCATCCAT
AGTTGCCTGACTCCCCGTCGTGTAGATAACTACGATACGGGAGGGCTTACCATCTGGCCCCAGTGCTGCA
ATGATACCGCGAGACCCACGCTCACCGGCTCCAGATTTATCAGCAATAAACCAGCCAGCCGGAAGGGCCG
AGCGCAGAAGTGGTCCTGCAACTTTATCCGCCTCCATCCAGTCTATTAATTGTTGCCGGGAAGCTAGAGT
AAGTAGTTCGCCAGTTAATAGTTTGCGCAACGTTGTTGCCATTGCTACAGGCATCGTGGTGTCACGCTCG
TCGTTTGGTATGGCTTCATTCAGCTCCGGTTCCCAACGATCAAGGCGAGTTACATGATCCCCCATGTTGT
GCAAAAAAGCGGTTAGCTCCTTCGGTCCTCCGATCGTTGTCAGAAGTAAGTTGGCCGCAGTGTTATCACT
CATGGTTATGGCAGCACTGCATAATTCTCTTACTGTCATGCCATCCGTAAGATGCTTTTCTGTGACTGGT
GAGTACTCAACCAAGTCATTCTGAGAATAGTGTATGCGGCGACCGAGTTGCTCTTGCCCGGCGTCAATAC
GGGATAATACCGCGCCACATAGCAGAACTTTAAAAGTGCTCATCATTGGAAAACGTTCTTCGGGGCGAAA
ACTCTCAAGGATCTTACCGCTGTTGAGATCCAGTTCGATGTAACCCACTCGTGCACCCAACTGATCTTCA
GCATCTTTTACTTTCACCAGCGTTTCTGGGTGAGCAAAAACAGGAAGGCAAAATGCCGCAAAAAAGGGAA
TAAGGGCGACACGGAAATGTTGAATACTCATACTCTTCCTTTTTCAATATTATTGAAGCATTTATCAGGG
TTATTGTCTCATGAGCGGATACATATTTGAATGTATTTAGAAAAATAAACAAATAGGGGTTCCGCGCACA
TTTCCCCGAAAAGTGCCACCTGACGTC
Features (pLannotate 1.2.2; 23 found; start..end, strand, type, name):
     28..80      -  misc_feature   bom (fragment): basis of mobility region from pBR322
    235..614     +  enhancer       CMV enhancer: human cytomegalovirus immediate early enhancer
    615..818     +  promoter       CMV promoter: human cytomegalovirus (CMV) immediate early promoter
    820..839     +  promoter       PLtetO-1 promoter (fragment): modified phage lambda PL promoter with tet operator sites (Lutz and Bujard, 1997)
    841..860     +  promoter       PLtetO-1 promoter (fragment): modified phage lambda PL promoter with tet operator sites (Lutz and Bujard, 1997)
    868..901     +  promoter       TRE3GV promoter (fragment): 3rd-generation Tet-responsive promoter that can be activated by binding of Tet-On® 3G, optimized for retroviral and lentiviral vectors
   1032..1802    +  CDS            ORF18: UL79_HHV8P - Protein inferred from homology: Swiss-Prot protein existence level 3. Plays a role in the expression of late transcripts bridging viral DNA replication and late gene expression during infection. From Human herpesvirus 8 type P (isolate GK18) (HHV-8) (Kaposi's sarcoma-associated herpesvirus).
   1893..1913    +  CDS            FLAG (fragment): FLAG® epitope tag, followed by an enterokinase cleavage site
   1945..2169    +  polyA_signal   bGH poly(A) signal: bovine growth hormone polyadenylation signal
   2173..2194    +  promoter       SV40 promoter (fragment): SV40 enhancer and early promoter
   2215..2643    +  rep_origin     f1 ori (sequence partly withheld): f1 bacteriophage origin of replication; arrow indicates direction of (+) strand synthesis
   2657..2986    +  promoter       SV40 promoter: SV40 enhancer and early promoter
   3034..3081    +  promoter       EM7 promoter: synthetic bacterial promoter&nbsp
   3100..3474    +  CDS            BleoR: antibiotic-binding protein; Sh ble from Streptoalloteichus hindustanus; confers resistance to bleomycin, phleomycin, and Zeocin™
   3484..3609    +  CDS            ble (fragment): BLE_KLEPN - Experimental evidence at protein level: Swiss-Prot protein existence level 1. Binding protein with a strong affinity to the bleomycin family of antibiotics. Binds to CL990; an antimitotic-antibiotic compound. From Klebsiella pneumoniae.
   3604..3725    +  polyA_signal   SV40 poly(A) signal: SV40 polyadenylation signal
   3798..3814    -  protein_bind   lac operator: The lac repressor binds to the lac operator to inhibit transcription in E. coli. This inhibition can be relieved by adding lactose or isopropyl-β-D-thiogalactopyranoside (IPTG). lac repressor encoded by lacI
   3822..3852    -  promoter       lac promoter: promoter for the E. coli lac operon
   3867..3888    -  protein_bind   CAP binding site: CAP binding activates transcription in the presence of cAMP. E. coli catabolite activator protein
   3901..3993    -  CDS            lacI (fragment): lac repressor; lacI; The lac repressor binds to the lac operator to inhibit transcription in E. coli. This inhibition can be relieved by adding lactose or isopropyl-β-D-thiogalactopyranoside (IPTG).
   4176..4764    -  rep_origin     ori: high-copy-number ColE1/pMB1/pBR322/pUC origin of replication
   4935..5795    -  CDS            AmpR: β-lactamase; bla; confers resistance to ampicillin, carbenicillin, and related antibiotics
   5796..5900    -  promoter       AmpR promoter: bla
