[The description below was written by a language model from this plasmid's Addgene catalogue record and pLannotate feature annotations shown in this document.]
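Description:
ORF18(G130A)-3xFLAG pCDNA4 is a mammalian expression plasmid built on the pcDNA4/TO backbone, about 5.9 kb in total, that produces a point mutant of the Kaposi's sarcoma-associated herpesvirus (HHV-8) ORF18 protein. In bacteria it is maintained through a high-copy ColE1/pUC-type origin and selected with ampicillin via the β-lactamase gene. An f1 origin is also present. For selection in mammalian cells the backbone carries a Sh ble (BleoR) cassette conferring Zeocin/bleomycin resistance. This cassette is driven by the SV40 early promoter, with an EM7 promoter for bacterial expression, and is terminated by an SV40 polyadenylation signal.

The 771 bp ORF18 coding sequence sits downstream of the human CMV immediate early enhancer and promoter. Two short tet operator–like fragments are annotated directly after the promoter, consistent with the tetracycline-operator design of the pcDNA4/TO backbone. Such a promoter is constitutive in ordinary cells and can be repressed and then induced in cells that express the Tet repressor. The insert carries a glycine-to-alanine substitution at residue 130 and is fused at its C terminus to a backbone-encoded 3xFLAG epitope. The automated annotation flags only a FLAG fragment in this region. The transcript ends at the bovine growth hormone polyadenylation signal.

ORF18 is annotated as a factor that links viral DNA replication to late gene transcription. The associated publication concerns the requirement for the ORF18–ORF30 interaction in KSHV late gene expression. The plasmid is therefore suited to transfection studies in which the FLAG tag allows detection or immunoprecipitation of the mutant protein. The record does not state the specific effect of the G130A change.
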