Addgene plasmid #129795: ORF18(G130A)-3xFLAG pCDNA4
Purpose: Expresses KSHV ORF18 (G130A) with Cterm 3xFLAG tag in mammalian cells
Depositing lab: Britt Glaunsinger. Depositing organization: University of California, Berkeley. Publication: The interaction between ORF18 and ORF30 is required for late gene expression in Kaposi's sarcoma-associated herpesvirus. Castaneda AF, Glaunsinger BA. J Virol. 2018 Oct 10. pii: JVI.01488-18. doi: 10.1128/JVI.01488-18. PubMed 30305361.
Backbone
  Vector backbone: pcDNA4/TO
  Backbone size w/o insert (bp): 5168
  Total vector size (bp): 5928
  Vector type: Mammalian Expression
Growth in bacteria
  Bacterial resistance: Ampicillin, 100 μg/mL
  Growth temperature: 37°C
  Growth strain: DH5alpha
  Copy number: High Copy
Gene/Insert
  Gene/Insert name: ORF18
  Species: Kaposi's sarcoma-associated herpesvirus (HHV-8)
  Insert size (bp): 771
  Mutation: changed Glycine 130 to Alanine
  Entrez Gene: ORF18 (a.k.a. HHV8GK18_gp22)
  Promoter: CMV
  Tag / fusion protein: 3xFLAG (C terminal on backbone)
  Cloning method: Ligation Independent Cloning
  Sequencing primers: 5′ CGCAAATGGGCGGTAGGCGTG; 3′ TAGAAGGCACAGTCGAGG
Terms and licenses: Academic/Nonprofit Terms; Industry Terms: Not Available to Industry
How to cite: ORF18(G130A)-3xFLAG pCDNA4 was a gift from Britt Glaunsinger (Addgene plasmid # 129795 ; http://n2t.net/addgene:129795 ; RRID:Addgene_129795)
